>Addgene plasmid #163667 | ST*-GFP | addgene full sequence | sequence record 322800 | Addgene NGS Result
GCCATGCATTAGTTATTAATAGTAATCAATTACGGGGTCATTAGTTCATAGCCCATATATGGAGTTCCGC
GTTACATAACTTACGGTAAATGGCCCGCCTGGCTGACCGCCCAACGACCCCCGCCCATTGACGTCAATAA
TGACGTATGTTCCCATAGTAACGCCAATAGGGACTTTCCATTGACGTCAATGGGTGGAGTATTTACGGTA
AACTGCCCACTTGGCAGTACATCAAGTGTATCATATATGCCAAGTACGCCCCCTATTGACGTCAATGACG
GTAAATGGCCCGCCTGGCATTATGCCCAGTACATGACCTTATGGGACTTTCCTACTTGGCAGTACATCTA
CGTATTAGTCATCGCTATTACCATGGTGATGCGGTTTTGGCAGTACATCAATGGGCGTGGATAGCGGTTT
GACTCACGGGGATTTCCAAGTCTCCACCCCATTGACGTCAATGGGAGTTTGTTTTGGCACCAAAATCAAC
GGGACTTTCCAAAATGTCGTAACAACTCCGCCCCATTGACGCAAATGGGCGGTAGGCGTGTACGGTGGGA
GGTCTATATAAGCAGAGCTGGTTTAGTGAACCGTCAGATCCGCTAGCGCTACCGGACTCAGATCTCGAGG
CCACCATGATTCACACCAACCTGAAGAAAAAGTTCAGCTGCTGCGTACTAGTCTTTCTTCTGTTTGCAGT
CATATGTGTGTGGAAGGAAAAGAAGAAAGGGAGTTACTATGATTCCTTTAAATTGCAAACCAAGGAATTC
CAGGTGTTAAAGAGTCTGGGGAAATTGGCCATGGGGTCTGATTCCCAGTCTGTATCCTCAAGCAGCACCC
AGGACCCCCACAGGGGCCGCCAGACCCTCGGCAGTCTCAGAGGCCTAGCCAAGGCCAAACCAGAGGCCTC
CTTCCAGGTGTGGAACAAGGACAGCTCTTCCAAAAACCTTATCCCTAGGCTGCAAAAGATCTGGGCACCG
GTCGCCACCATGGTGTCCAAGGGCGAGGAGCTGTTCACCGGGGTGGTGCCCATCCTGGTCGAGCTGGACG
GCGACGTAAACGGCCACAAGTTCTCCGTGCGGGGCGAGGGCGAGGGCGATGCCACCAACGGCAAGCTGAC
CCTGAAGTTCATCAGCACCACCGGCAAGCTGCCCGTGCCCTGGCCCACCCTCGTGACCACCCTGACCTAC
GGCGTGCAGAGCTTCTCCCGCTACCCCGACCACATGAAGCGCCACGACTTCTTCAAGAGCGCCATGCCCG
AAGGCTACGTCCAGGAGCGCACCATCTCCTTCAAGGACGACGGCACCTACAAGACCCGCGCCGAGGTGAA
GTTCGAGGGCGACACCCTGGTGAACCGCATCGAGCTGAAGGGCATCGACTTCAAGGAGGACGGCAACATC
CTGGGGCACAAGCTGGAGTACAACTTCAACTCCCACAACGTCTATATCACCGCCGACAAGCAGAAGAACG
GCATCAAGGCCAACTTCAAGATCCGCCACAACGTGGAGGACGGCTCCGTGCAGCTCGCCGACCACTACCA
GCAGAACACCCCCATCGGCGACGGCCCCGTGCTGCTGCCCGACAACCACTACCTGTCCACCCAGTCCAAG
CTGTCCAAAGACCCCAACGAGAAGCGCGATCACATGGTCCTTCTGGAATTCGTGACCGCCGCCGGGATCA
CTCACGGCATGGACGAGCTGTACAAGTAAGCGGCCGCGACTCTAGATCATAATCAGCCATACCACATTTG
TAGAGGTTTTACTTGCTTTAAAAAACCTCCCACACCTCCCCCTGAACCTGAAACATAAAATGAATGCAAT
TGTTGTTGTTAACTTGTTTATTGCAGCTTATAATGGTTACAAATAAAGCAATAGCATCACAAATTTCACA
AATAAAGCATTTTTTTCACTGCATTCTAGTTGTGGTTTGTCCAAACTCATCAATGTATCTTAAGGCGTAA
ATTGTAAGCGTTAATATTTTGTTAAAATTCGCGTTAAATTTTTGTTAAATCAGCTCATTTTTTAACCAAT
AGGCCGAAATCGGCAAAATCCCTTATAAATCAAAAGAATAGACCGAGATAGGGT
[37 nt withheld, positions 2085-2121]
AAAGAACGTGGACTCCAACGTCAAAGG
[49 nt withheld, positions 2149-2197]
T
[91 nt withheld, positions 2199-2289]
G
[124 nt withheld, positions 2291-2414]
CAGGTGGCACTTTTCGGGGAAATGTGCGCGGAACCCCTATTTGTTTATTTTTCTAAATACATTCAAATAT
GTATCCGCTCATGAGACAATAACCCTGATAAATGCTTCAATAATATTGAAAAAGGAAGAGTCCTGAGGCG
GAAAGAACCAGCTGTGGAATGTGTGTCAGTTAGGGTGTGGAAAGTCCCCAGGCTCCCCAGCAGGCAGAAG
TATGCAAAGCATGCATCTCAATTAGTCAGCAACCAGGTGTGGAAAGTCCCCAGGCTCCCCAGCAGGCAGA
AGTATGCAAAGCATGCATCTCAATTAGTCAGCAACCATAGTCCCGCCCCTAACTCCGCCCATCCCGCCCC
TAACTCCGCCCAGTTCCGCCCATTCTCCGCCCCATGGCTGACTAATTTTTTTTATTTATGCAGAGGCCGA
GGCCGCCTCGGCCTCTGAGCTATTCCAGAAGTAGTGAGGAGGCTTTTTTGGAGGCCTAGGCTTTTGCAAA
GATCGATCAAGAGACAGGATGAGGATCGTTTCGCATGATTGAACAAGATGGATTGCACGCAGGTTCTCCG
GCCGCTTGGGTGGAGAGGCTATTCGGCTATGACTGGGCACAACAGACAATCGGCTGCTCTGATGCCGCCG
TGTTCCGGCTGTCAGCGCAGGGGCGCCCGGTTCTTTTTGTCAAGACCGACCTGTCCGGTGCCCTGAATGA
ACTGCAAGACGAGGCAGCGCGGCTATCGTGGCTGGCCACGACGGGCGTTCCTTGCGCAGCTGTGCTCGAC
GTTGTCACTGAAGCGGGAAGGGACTGGCTGCTATTGGGCGAAGTGCCGGGGCAGGATCTCCTGTCATCTC
ACCTTGCTCCTGCCGAGAAAGTATCCATCATGGCTGATGCAATGCGGCGGCTGCATACGCTTGATCCGGC
TACCTGCCCATTCGACCACCAAGCGAAACATCGCATCGAGCGAGCACGTACTCGGATGGAAGCCGGTCTT
GTCGATCAGGATGATCTGGACGAAGAGCATCAGGGGCTCGCGCCAGCCGAACTGTTCGCCAGGCTCAAGG
CGAGCATGCCCGACGGCGAGGATCTCGTCGTGACCCATGGCGATGCCTGCTTGCCGAATATCATGGTGGA
AAATGGCCGCTTTTCTGGATTCATCGACTGTGGCCGGCTGGGTGTGGCGGACCGCTATCAGGACATAGCG
TTGGCTACCCGTGATATTGCTGAAGAGCTTGGCGGCGAATGGGCTGACCGCTTCCTCGTGCTTTACGGTA
TCGCCGCTCCCGATTCGCAGCGCATCGCCTTCTATCGCCTTCTTGACGAGTTCTTCTGAGCGGGACTCTG
GGGTTCGAAATGACCGACCAAGCGACGCCCAACCTGCCATCACGAGATTTCGATTCCACCGCCGCCTTCT
ATGAAAGGTTGGGCTTCGGAATCGTTTTCCGGGACGCCGGCTGGATGATCCTCCAGCGCGGGGATCTCAT
GCTGGAGTTCTTCGCCCACCCTAGGGGGAGGCTAACTGAAACACGGAAGGAGACAATACCGGAAGGAACC
CGCGCTATGACGGCAATAAAAAGACAGAATAAAACGCACGGTGTTGGGTCGTTTGTTCATAAACGCGGGG
TTCGGTCCCAGGGCTGGCACTCTGTCGATACCCCACCGAGACCCCATTGGGGCCAATACGCCCGCGTTTC
TTCCTTTTCCCCACCCCACCCCCCAAGTTCGGGTGAAGGCCCAGGGCTCGCAGCCAACGTCGGGGCGGCA
GGCCCTGCCATAGCCTCAGGTTACTCATATATACTTTAGATTGATTTAAAACTTCATTTTTAATTTAAAA
GGATCTAGGTGAAGATCCTTTTTGATAATCTCATGACCAAAATCCCTTAACGTGAGTTTTCGTTCCACTG
AGCGTCAGACCCCGTAGAAAAGATCAAAGGATCTTCTTGAGATCCTTTTTTTCTGCGCGTAATCTGCTGC
TTGCAAACAAAAAAACCACCGCTACCAGCGGTGGTTTGTTTGCCGGATCAAGAGCTACCAACTCTTTTTC
CGAAGGTAACTGGCTTCAGCAGAGCGCAGATACCAAATACTGTTCTTCTAGTGTAGCCGTAGTTAGGCCA
CCACTTCAAGAACTCTGTAGCACCGCCTACATACCTCGCTCTGCTAATCCTGTTACCAGTGGCTGCTGCC
AGTGGCGATAAGTCGTGTCTTACCGGGTTGGACTCAAGACGATAGTTACCGGATAAGGCGCAGCGGTCGG
GCTGAACGGGGGGTTCGTGCACACAGCCCAGCTTGGAGCGAACGACCTACACCGAACTGAGATACCTACA
GCGTGAGCTATGAGAAAGCGCCACGCTTCCCGAAGGGAGAAAGGCGGACAGGTATCCGGTAAGCGGCAGG
GTCGGAACAGGAGAGCGCACGAGGGAGCTTCCAGGGGGAAACGCCTGGTATCTTTATAGTCCTGTCGGGT
TTCGCCACCTCTGACTTGAGCGTCGATTTTTGTGATGCTCGTCAGGGGGGCGGAGCCTATGGAAAAACGC
CAGCAACGCGGCCTTTTTACGGTTCCTGGCCTTTTGCTGGCCTTTTGCTCACATGTTCTTTCCTGCGTTA
TCCCCTGATTCTGTGGATAACCGTATTACC
Features (pLannotate 1.2.2; 15 found; start..end, strand, type, name):
     10..375     +  enhancer       CMV enhancer: human cytomegalovirus immediate early enhancer
    376..579     +  promoter       CMV promoter: human cytomegalovirus (CMV) immediate early promoter
    602..629     +  misc_feature   MCS (fragment): multiple cloning site
    636..974     +  CDS            ST6GAL1 (fragment): SIAT1_HUMAN - Also known as SIAT1. Experimental evidence at protein level: Swiss-Prot protein existence level 1. Transfers sialic acid from CMP-sialic acid to galactose- containing acceptor substrates. From Homo sapiens (Human).
    990..1709    +  CDS            moxGFP: monomeric GFP variant optimized for use in oxidizing environments such as the secretory pathway (Costantini et al., 2015)
   1725..1808    +  CDS            large T antigen (fragment): large T antigen from SV40 (simian virus 40)
   1831..1952    +  polyA_signal   SV40 poly(A) signal: SV40 polyadenylation signal
   1986..2414    -  rep_origin     f1 ori (sequence partly withheld): f1 bacteriophage origin of replication; arrow indicates direction of (+) strand synthesis
   2441..2545    +  promoter       AmpR promoter: bla
   2547..2904    +  promoter       SV40 promoter: SV40 enhancer and early promoter
   2939..3733    +  CDS            NeoR/KanR: aminoglycoside phosphotransferase from Tn5; aph(3')-II (or nptII); confers resistance to neomycin, kanamycin, and G418 (Geneticin®)
   3754..3906    +  CDS            ble (fragment): BLE_KLEPN - Experimental evidence at protein level: Swiss-Prot protein existence level 1. Binding protein with a strong affinity to the bleomycin family of antibiotics. Binds to CL990; an antimitotic-antibiotic compound. From Klebsiella pneumoniae.
   3965..4012    +  polyA_signal   HSV TK poly(A) signal: herpes simplex virus thymidine kinase polyadenylation signal (Cole and Stacy, 1985)
   4103..4119    -  polyA_signal   bGH poly(A) signal (fragment): bovine growth hormone polyadenylation signal
   4341..4929    +  rep_origin     ori: high-copy-number ColE1/pMB1/pBR322/pUC origin of replication
