[The description below was written by a language model from this plasmid's Addgene catalogue record and pLannotate feature annotations shown in this document.]
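Description:
ST*-GFP is a mammalian expression plasmid of about 5.0 kb built on the pmoxGFP-N1 backbone, an N1-style vector in which an insert is placed upstream of, and in frame with, a C-terminal fluorescent protein. It is propagated in E. coli from a high-copy ColE1/pUC-type origin and selected with kanamycin. The NeoR/KanR aminoglycoside phosphotransferase gene is preceded by both a bacterial (bla) promoter and the SV40 enhancer/early promoter and followed by the HSV TK polyadenylation signal, so the same marker can in principle also give G418 resistance in mammalian cells. An f1 origin is also present. The short large T antigen, ble and bGH poly(A) fragments in the feature table appear to be partial annotation matches to backbone sequence rather than functional elements.

The payload is a 339 bp fragment encoding the first 113 amino acids of human ST6GAL1 (ST6 beta-galactoside alpha-2,6-sialyltransferase 1), cloned between XhoI and AgeI and fused at its C terminus to moxGFP, a monomeric GFP variant optimized for oxidizing environments such as the secretory pathway. Expression is driven by the CMV immediate early enhancer and promoter and terminated by the SV40 poly(A) signal. SpeI and NdeI sites were introduced into the transmembrane domain by silent mutation, and the original backbone NdeI site was abolished, an arrangement that would leave the new NdeI site unique and could facilitate exchange of the transmembrane segment, although the record does not state this purpose. The construct expresses a partial-length, fluorescently tagged sialyltransferase in mammalian cells and comes from a quantitative study of the Golgi retention of glycosyltransferases.
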