Addgene plasmid #163667: ST*-GFP
Purpose: Expresses partial length ST in mammalian cells
Depositing lab: Lei Lu. Depositing organization: Nanyang Technological University (NTU). Publication: A quantitative study of the Golgi retention of glycosyltransferases. Sun X, Mahajan D, Chen B, Song Z, Lu L. J Cell Sci. 2021 Oct 15;134(20). pii: 272560. doi: 10.1242/jcs.258564. Epub 2021 Oct 21. PubMed 34533190.
Backbone
  Vector backbone: pmoxGFP-N1
  Backbone manufacturer: E. Snapp (Addgene plasmid # 68070)
  Backbone size w/o insert (bp): 4695
  Total vector size (bp): 5034
  Modifications to backbone: The original NdeI in pmoxGFP-N1 is abolished.
  Vector type: Mammalian Expression
Growth in bacteria
  Bacterial resistance: Kanamycin, 50 μg/mL
  Growth temperature: 37°C
  Growth strain: DH5alpha
  Copy number: High Copy
Gene/Insert
  Gene/Insert name: partial length ST6 beta-galactoside alpha-2,6-sialyltransferase 1 (first 113 amino acids) (alt name: ST6GAL1)
  Species: H. sapiens (human)
  Insert size (bp): 339
  Mutation: This chimera contains the first 113 amino acids of ST. Two restriction sites, SpeI and NdeI, were introduced into the TMD by silent muation.
  GenBank ID: BC040009
  Entrez Gene: ST6GAL1 (a.k.a. CDw75, SIAT1, ST6GalI, ST6N)
  Tag / fusion protein: GFP (C terminal on backbone)
  Cloning method: Restriction Enzyme; 5′ cloning site XhoI (not destroyed); 3′ cloning site AgeI (not destroyed)
  Sequencing primers: 5′ CMV-F
Terms and licenses: Academic/Nonprofit Terms; Industry Terms: Not Available to Industry
How to cite: ST*-GFP was a gift from Lei Lu (Addgene plasmid # 163667 ; http://n2t.net/addgene:163667 ; RRID:Addgene_163667)
